>Addgene plasmid #123625 | pDDGFP-Leu2d-GgKDELR2 R159A | addgene full sequence | sequence record 240538 | Addgene NGS Result
GACGAAAGGGCCTCGTGATACGCCTATTTTTATAGGTTAATGTCATGATAATAATGGTTTCTTAGTATGA
TCCAATATCAAAGGAAATGATAGCATTGAAGGATGAGACTAATCCAATTGAGGAGTGGCAGCATATAGAA
CAGCTAAAGGGTAGTGCTGAAGGAAGCATACGATACCCCGCATGGAATGGGATAATATCACAGGAGGTAC
TAGACTACCTTTCATCCTACATAAATAGACGCATATAAGTACGCATTTAAGCATAAACACGCACTATGCC
GTTCTTCTCATGTATATATATATACAGGCAACACGCAGATATAGGTGCGACGTGAACAGTGAGCTGTATG
TGCGCAGCTCGCGTTGCATTTTCGGAAGCGCTCGTTTTCGGAAACGCTTTGAAGTTCCTATTCCGAAGTT
CCTATTCTCTAGAAAGTATAGGAACTTCAGAGCGCTTTTGAAAACCAAAAGCGCTCTGAAGACGCACTTT
CAAAAAACCAAAAACGCACCGGACTGTAACGAGCTACTAAAATATTGCGAATACCGCTTCCACAAACATT
GCTCAAAAGTATCTCTTTGCTATATATCTCTGTGCTATATCCCTATATAACCTACCCATCCACCTTTCGC
TCCTTGAACTTGCATCTAAACTCGACCTCTACATTTTTTATGTTTATCTCTAGTATTACTCTTTAGACAA
AAAAATTGTAGTAAGAACTATTCATAGAGTGAATCGAAAACAATACGAAAATGTAAACATTTCCTATACG
TAGTATATAGAGACAAAATAGAAGAAACCGTTCATAATTTTCTGACCAATGAAGAATCATCAACGCTATC
ACTTTCTGTTCACAAAGTATGCGCAATCCACATCGGTATAGAATATAATCGGGGATGCCTTTATCTTGAA
AAAATGCACCCGCAGCTTCGCTAGTAATCAGTAAACGCGGGAAGTGGAGTCAGGCTTTTTTTATGGAAGA
GAAAATAGACACCAAAGTAGCCTTCTTCTAACCTTAACGGACCTACAGTGCAAAAAGTTATCAAGAGACT
GCATTATAGAGCGCACAAAGGAGAAAAAAAGTAATCTAAGATGCTTTGTTAGAAAAATAGCGCTCTCGGG
ATGCATTTTTGTAGAACAAAAAAGAAGTATAGATTCTTTGTTGGTAAAATAGCGCTCTCGCGTTGCATTT
CTGTTCTGTAAAAATGCAGCTCAGATTCTTTGTTTGAAAAATTAGCGCTCTCGCGTTGCATTTTTGTTTT
ACAAAAATGAAGCACAGATTCTTCGTTGGTAAAATAGCGCTTTCGCGTTGCATTTCTGTTCTGTAAAAAT
GCAGCTCAGATTCTTTGTTTGAAAAATTAGCGCTCTCGCGTTGCATTTTTGTTCTACAAAATGAAGCACA
GATGCTTCGTTCAGGTGGCACTTTTCGGGGAAATGTGCGCGGAACCCCTATTTGTTTATTTTTCTAAATA
CATTCAAATATGTATCCGCTCATGAGACAATAACCCTGATAAATGCTTCAATAATATTGAAAAAGGAAGA
GTATGAGTATTCAACATTTCCGTGTCGCCCTTATTCCCTTTTTTGCGGCATTTTGCCTTCCTGTTTTTGC
TCACCCAGAAACGCTGGTGAAAGTAAAAGATGCTGAAGATCAGTTGGGTGCACGAGTGGGTTACATCGAA
CTGGATCTCAACAGCGGTAAGATCCTTGAGAGTTTTCGCCCCGAAGAACGTTTTCCAATGATGAGCACTT
TTAAAGTTCTGCTATGTGGCGCGGTATTATCCCGTATTGACGCCGGGCAAGAGCAACTCGGTCGCCGCAT
ACACTATTCTCAGAATGACTTGGTTGAGTACTCACCAGTCACAGAAAAGCATCTTACGGATGGCATGACA
GTAAGAGAATTATGCAGTGCTGCCATAACCATGAGTGATAACACTGCGGCCAACTTACTTCTGACAACGA
TCGGAGGACCGAAGGAGCTAACCGCTTTTTTGCACAACATGGGGGATCATGTAACTCGCCTTGATCGTTG
GGAACCGGAGCTGAATGAAGCCATACCAAACGACGAGCGTGACACCACGATGCCTGTAGCAATGGCAACA
ACGTTGCGCAAACTATTAACTGGCGAACTACTTACTCTAGCTTCCCGGCAACAATTAATAGACTGGATGG
AGGCGGATAAAGTTGCAGGACCACTTCTGCGCTCGGCCCTTCCGGCTGGCTGGTTTATTGCTGATAAATC
TGGAGCCGGTGAGCGTGGGTCTCGCGGTATCATTGCAGCACTGGGGCCAGATGGTAAGCCCTCCCGTATC
GTAGTTATCTACACGACGGGGAGTCAGGCAACTATGGATGAACGAAATAGACAGATCGCTGAGATAGGTG
CCTCACTGATTAAGCATTGGTAACTGTCAGACCAAGTTTACTCATATATACTTTAGATTGATTTAAAACT
TCATTTTTAATTTAAAAGGATCTAGGTGAAGATCCTTTTTGATAATCTCATGACCAAAATCCCTTAACGT
GAGTTTTCGTTCCACTGAGCGTCAGACCCCGTAGAAAAGATCAAAGGATCTTCTTGAGATCCTTTTTTTC
TGCGCGTAATCTGCTGCTTGCAAACAAAAAAACCACCGCTACCAGCGGTGGTTTGTTTGCCGGATCAAGA
GCTACCAACTCTTTTTCCGAAGGTAACTGGCTTCAGCAGAGCGCAGATACCAAATACTGTTCTTCTAGTG
TAGCCGTAGTTAGGCCACCACTTCAAGAACTCTGTAGCACCGCCTACATACCTCGCTCTGCTAATCCTGT
TACCAGTGGCTGCTGCCAGTGGCGATAAGTCGTGTCTTACCGGGTTGGACTCAAGACGATAGTTACCGGA
TAAGGCGCAGCGGTCGGGCTGAACGGGGGGTTCGTGCACACAGCCCAGCTTGGAGCGAACGACCTACACC
GAACTGAGATACCTACAGCGTGAGCTATGAGAAAGCGCCACGCTTCCCGAAGGGAGAAAGGCGGACAGGT
ATCCGGTAAGCGGCAGGGTCGGAACAGGAGAGCGCACGAGGGAGCTTCCAGGGGGAAACGCCTGGTATCT
TTATAGTCCTGTCGGGTTTCGCCACCTCTGACTTGAGCGTCGATTTTTGTGATGCTCGTCAGGGGGGCGG
AGCCTATGGAAAAACGCCAGCAACGCGGCCTTTTTACGGTTCCTGGCCTTTTGCTGGCCTTTTGCTCACA
TGTTCTTTCCTGCGTTATCCCCTGATTCTGTGGATAACCGTATTACCGCCTTTGAGTGAGCTGATACCGC
TCGCCGCAGCCGAACGACCGAGCGCAGCGAGTCAGTGAGCGAGGAAGCGGAAGAGCGCCCAATACGCAAA
CCGCCTCTCCCCGCGCGTTGGCCGATTCATTAATGCAGCTGGCACGACAGGTTTCCCGACTGGAAAGCGG
GCAGTGAGCGCAACGCAATTAATGTGAGTTAGCTCACTCATTAGGCACCCCAGGCTTTACACTTTATGCT
TCCGGCTCGTATGTTGTGTGGAATTGTGAGCGGATAACAATTTCACACAGGAAACAGCTATGACCATGAT
TACGCCAAGCGCGCAATTAACCCTCACTAAAGGGAACAAAAGCTGGAGCTCTAGTACGGATTAGAAGCCG
CCGAGCGGGTGACAGCCCTCCGAAGGAAGACTCTCCTCCGTGCGTCCTCGTCTTCACCGGTCGCGTTCCT
GAAACGCAGATGTGCCTCGCGCCGCACTGCTCCGAACAATAAAGATTCTACAATACTAGCTTTTATGGTT
ATGAAGAGGAAAAATTGGCAGTAACCTGGCCCCACAAACCTTCAAATGAACGAATCAAATTAACAACCAT
AGGATGATAATGCGATTAGTTTTTTAGCCTTATTTCTGGGGTAATTAATCAGCGAAGCGATGATTTTTGA
TCTATTAACAGATATATAAATGCAAAAACTGCATAACCACTTTAACTAATACTTTCAACATTTTCGGTTT
GTATTACTTCTTATTCAAATGTAATAAAAGTATCAACAAAAAATTGTTAATATACCTCTATACTTTAACG
TCAAGGAGAAAAAACCCCGGATTCTAGAACTAGTGGATCCCCCATGAACATCTTCAGATTGACCGGTGAT
TTGTCTCATTTGGCTGCCATTATTATCCTGTTGTTGAAGATCTGGAAGTCTAGATCTTGTGCTGGTATTT
CTGGTAAGTCTCAGTTGTTGTTTGCTTTGGTTTTCACCACCAGATACTTGGATTTGTTCACCTCCTTCAT
CAGCTTGTACAACACTTCTATGAAGCTGATCTACATTGCTTGTTCTTACGCTACCGTTTACCTGATCTAT
ATGAAGTTCAAGGCTACCTACGATGGTAACCATGATACTTTCAGAGTCGAATTCTTGATCGTTCCAGTTG
GTGGTTTGTCTTTCTTGGTTAATCACGATTTCTCCCCATTGGAAATTTTGTGGACTTTCTCCATCTACTT
GGAATCCGTTGCTATTTTGCCACAGTTGTTCATGATTTCTAAGACCGGTGAAGCTGAAACCATTACTACT
CACTACTTGTTTTTCTTGGGCTTGTATGCAGCCTTGTACTTGGTTAACTGGATTTGGAGGTATTACTTCG
AAGGTTTCTTCGATTTGATTGCTGTTGTTGCTGGTGTTGTTCAAACTGTCTTGTACTGTGATTTCTTCTA
CTTGTACGTTACCAAGGTCTTGAAGGGTAAGAAATTGTCTTTGCCAGCTGGGGAAAATTTATATTTTCAA
GGTCAATTTTCTAAAGGTGAAGAATTATTCACTGGCGTTGTCCCAATTTTGGTTGAATTAGATGGTGATG
TTAATGGTCACAAATTTTCTGTCTCCGGTGAAGGTGAAGGTGACGCTACTTACGGTAAATTGACCTTAAA
ATTTATTTGTACTACTGGTAAATTGCCAGTTCCATGGCCAACCTTAGTCACTACTTTCGGTTATGGTGTT
CAATGTTTTGCGAGATACCCAGATCATATGAAACAACATGACTTTTTCAAGTCTGCCATGCCAGAAGGTT
ATGTTCAAGAAAGAACTATTTTTTTCAAAGATGACGGTAACTACAAGACCAGAGCTGAAGTCAAGTTTGA
AGGTGATACCTTAGTTAATAGAATCGAATTAAAAGGTATTGATTTTAAAGAAGATGGTAACATTTTAGGT
CACAAATTGGAATACAACTATAACTCTCACAATGTTTACATCATGGCTGACAAACAAAAGAATGGTATCA
AAGTTAACTTCAAAATTAGACACAACATTGAAGATGGTTCTGTTCAATTAGCTGACCATTATCAACAAAA
TACTCCAATTGGTGATGGTCCAGTCTTGTTACCAGACAACCATTACTTATCCACTCAATCTGCCTTATCC
AAAGATCCAAACGAAAAGAGAGACCACATGGTCTTGTTAGAATTTGTTACTGCTGCTGGTATTACCCATG
GTATGGATGAATTGTACAAACACCACCACCATCATCATCATCATTAACTGCAGGAATTCGATATCAAGCT
TATCGATACCGTCGACCTCGAGTCATGTAATTAGTTATGTCACGCTTACATTCACGCCCTCCCCCCACAT
CCGCTCTAACCGAAAAGGAAGGAGTTAGACAACCTGAAGTCTAGGTCCCTATTTATTTTTTTATAGTTAT
GTTAGTATTAAGAACGTTATTTATATTTCAAATTTTTCTTTTTTTTCTGTACAGACGCGTGTACGCATGT
AACATTATACTGAAAACCTTGCTTGAGAAGGTTTTGGGACGCTCGAAGGCTTTAATTTGCGGCCGGTACC
CAATTCGCCCTATAGTGAGTCGTATTACGCGCGCTCACTGGCCGTCGTTTTACAACGTCGTGACTGGGAA
AACCCTGGCGTTACCCAACTTAATCGCCTTGCAGCACATCCCCCTTTCGCCAGCTGGCGTAATAGCGAAG
AGGCCCGCACCGATCGCCCTTCCCAACAGTTGCGCAGCCTGAATGGCGAATGG
[124 nt withheld, positions 6004-6127]
CGCCGGCAAATGGTCAGGTCATTGAGTGTTTTTTATTTGTTGTATTTTTTTTTTTTTAGAGAAAATCCTC
CAATATATAAATTAGGAATCATAGTTTCATGATTTTCTGTTACACCTAACTTTTTGTGTGGTGCCCTCCT
CCTTGTCAATATTAATGTTAAAGTGCAATTCTTTTTCCTTATCACGTTGAGCCATTAGTATCAATTTGCT
TACCTGTATTCCTTTACATCCTCCTTTTTCTCCTTCTTGATAAATGTATGTAGATTGCGTATATAGTTTC
GTCTACCCTATGAACATATTCCATTTTGTAATTTCGTGTCGTTTCTATTATGAATTTCATTTATAAAGTT
TATGTACAAATATCATAAAAAAAGAGAATCTTTTTAAGCAAGGATTTTCTTAACTTCTTCGGCGACAGCA
TCACCGACTTCGGTGGTACTGTTGGAACCACCTAAATCACCAGTTCTGATACCTGCATCCAAAACCTTTT
TAACTGCATCTTCAATGGCCTTACCTTCTTCAGGCAAGTTCAATGACAATTTCAACATCATTGCAGCAGA
CAAGATAGTGGCGATAGGGTTGACCTTATTCTTTGGCAAATCTGGAGCAGAACCGTGGCATGGTTCGTAC
AAACCAAATGCGGTGTTCTTGTCTGGCAAAGAGGCCAAGGACGCAGATGGCAACAAACCCAAGGAACCTG
GGATAACGGAGGCTTCATCGGAGATGATATCACCAAACATGTTGCTGGTGATTATAATACCATTTAGGTG
GGTTGGGTTCTTAACTAGGATCATGGCGGCAGAATCAATCAATTGATGTTGAACCTTCAATGTAGGGAAT
TCGTTCTTGATGGTTTCCTCCACAGTTTTTCTCCATAATCTTGAAGAGGCCAAAACATTAGCTTTATCCA
AGGACCAAATAGGCAATGGTGGCTCATGTTGTAGGGCCATGAAAGCGGCCATTCTTGTGATTCTTTGCAC
TTCTGGAACGGTGTATTGTTCACTATCCCAAGCGACACCATCACCATCGTCTTCCTTTCTCTTACCAAAG
TAAATACCTCCCACTAATTCTCTGACAACAACGAAGTCAGTACCTTTAGCAAATTGTGGCTTGATTGGAG
ATAAGTCTAAAAGAGAGTCGGATGCAAAGTTACATGGTCTTAAGTTGGCGTACAATTGAAGTTCTTTACG
GATTTTTAGTAAACCTTGTTCAGGTCTAACACTACCGGTACCCCATTTAGGACCACCCACAGCACCTAAC
AAAACGGCATCAGCCTTCTTGGAGGCTTCCAGCGCCTCATCTGGAAGTGGAACACCTGTAGCATCGATAG
CAGCACCACCAATTAAATGATTTTCGAAATCGAACTTGACATTGGAACGAACATCAGAAATAGCTTTAAG
AACCTTAATGGCTTCGGCTGTGATTTCTTGACCAACGTGGTCACCTGGCAAAACGACGATCTTCTTAGGG
GCAGACATTACAATGGTATATCCTTGAAATATATATAAAAAAAGGCGCCTTAGACCGCTCGGCCAAACAA
C
[91 nt withheld, positions 7669-7759]
A
[49 nt withheld, positions 7761-7809]
CCTTTGACGTTGGAGTCCACGTTCTTT
[37 nt withheld, positions 7837-7873]
ACCCTATCTCGGTCTATTCTTTTGATTTATAAGGGATTTTGCCGATTTCGGCCTATTGGTTAAAAAATGA
GCTGATTTAACAAAAATTTAACGCGAATTTTAACAAAATATTAACGCTTACAATTTCCTGATGCGGTATT
TTCTCCTTACGCATCTGTGCGGTATTTCACACCGCATAGGGTAATAACTGATATAATTAAATTGAAGCTC
TAATTTGTGAGTTTAGTATACATGCATTTACTTATAATACAGTTTTTTAGTTTTGCTGGCCGCATCTTCT
CAAATATGCTTCCCAGCCTGCTTTTCTGTAACGTTCACCCTCTACCTTAGCATCCCTTCCCTTTGCAAAT
AGTCCTCTTCCAACAATAATAATGTCAGATCCTGTAGAGACCACATCATCCACGGTTCTATACTGTTGAC
CCAATGCGTCTCCCTTGTCATCTAAACCCACACCGGGTGTCATAATCAACCAATCGTAACCTTCATCTCT
TCCACCCATGTCTCTTTGAGCAATAAAGCCGATAACAAAATCTTTGTCGCTCTTCGCAATGTCAACAGTA
CCCTTAGTATATTCTCCAGTAGATAGGGAGCCCTTGCATGACAATTCTGCTAACATCAAAAGGCCTCTAG
GTTCCTTTGTTACTTCTTCTGCCGCCTGCTTCAAACCGCTAACAATACCTGGGCCCACCACACCGTGTGC
ATTCGTAATGTCTGCCCATTCTGCTATTCTGTATACACCCGCAGAGTACTGCAATTTGACTGTATTACCA
ATGTCAGCAAATTTTCTGTCTTCGAAGAGTAAAAAATTGTACTTGGCGGATAATGCCTTTAGCGGCTTAA
CTGTGCCCTCCATGGAAAAATCAGTCAAGATATCCACATGTGTTTTTAGTAAACAAATTTTGGGACCTAA
TGCTTCAACTAACTCCAGTAATTCCTTGGTGGTACGAACATCCAATGAAGCACACAAGTTTGTTTGCTTT
TCGTGCATGATATTAAATAGCTTGGCAGCAACAGGACTAGGATGAGTAGCAGCACGTTCCTTATATGTAG
CTTTCGACATGATTTATCTTCGTTTCCTGCAGGTTTTTGTTCTGTGCAGTTGGGTTAAGAATACTGGGCA
ATTTCATGTTTCTTCAACACTACATATGCGTATATATACCAATCTAAGTCTGTGCTCCTTCCTTCGTTCT
TCCTTCTGTTCGGAGATTACCGAATCAAAAAAATTTCAAGGAAACCGAAATCAAAAAAAAGAATAAAAAA
AAAATGATGAATTGAAAAGGTGGTATGGTGCACTCTCAGTACAATCTGCTCTGATGCCGCATAGTTAAGC
CAGCCCCGACACCCGCCAACACCCGCTGACGCGCCCTGACGGGCTTGTCTGCTCCCGGCATCCGCTTACA
GACAAGCTGTGACCGTCTCCGGGAGCTGCATGTGTCAGAGGTTTTCACCGTCATCACCGAAACGCGCGA
Features (pLannotate 1.2.2; 26 found; start..end, strand, type, name):
     69..1411    +  rep_origin     2μ ori: yeast 2μ plasmid origin of replication
   1438..1542    +  promoter       AmpR promoter: bla
   1543..2403    +  CDS            AmpR: β-lactamase; bla; confers resistance to ampicillin, carbenicillin, and related antibiotics
   2574..3162    +  rep_origin     ori: high-copy-number ColE1/pMB1/pBR322/pUC origin of replication
   3345..3437    +  CDS            lacI (fragment): lac repressor; lacI; The lac repressor binds to the lac operator to inhibit transcription in E. coli. This inhibition can be relieved by adding lactose or isopropyl-β-D-thiogalactopyranoside (IPTG).
   3450..3471    +  protein_bind   CAP binding site: CAP binding activates transcription in the presence of cAMP. E. coli catabolite activator protein
   3486..3516    +  promoter       lac promoter: promoter for the E. coli lac operon
   3524..3540    +  protein_bind   lac operator: The lac repressor binds to the lac operator to inhibit transcription in E. coli. This inhibition can be relieved by adding lactose or isopropyl-β-D-thiogalactopyranoside (IPTG). lac repressor encoded by lacI
   3585..3603    +  promoter       T3 promoter: promoter for bacteriophage T3 RNA polymerase
   3627..4068    +  promoter       GAL1 promoter: S. cerevisiae GAL1; inducible promoter, regulated by Gal4
   4083..4103    +  misc_feature   MCS (fragment): pBluescript multiple cloning site
   4104..4739    +  CDS            KDELR2: ERD22_CHICK - Experimental evidence at protein level: Swiss-Prot protein existence level 1. Receptor for the C-terminal sequence motif K-D-E-L that is present on endoplasmic reticulum resident proteins and that mediates their recycling from the Golgi back to the endoplasmic reticulum (By similarity). Binding is pH dependent, and is optimal at pH 5-5.4 (PubMed:30846601). From Gallus gallus (Chicken).
   4770..5480    +  CDS            GFPmut3: GFPmut3 is a basic (constitutively fluorescent) green fluorescent protein published in 1996, derived from Aequorea victoria. It is reported to be a very rapidly-maturing weak dimer.
   5508..5552    +  misc_feature   MCS (fragment): pBluescript multiple cloning site
   5553..5800    +  terminator     CYC1 terminator: S. cerevisiae CYC1; transcription terminator for CYC1
   5819..5837    -  promoter       T7 promoter: promoter for bacteriophage T7 RNA polymerase
   5845..6000    +  CDS            lacZα (fragment): LacZα fragment of β-galactosidase; lacZ fragment
   6004..6134    +  rep_origin     f1 ori (fragment) (sequence partly withheld): f1 bacteriophage origin of replication; arrow indicates direction of (+) strand synthesis
   6511..7605    -  CDS            LEU2: 3-isopropylmalate dehydrogenase, required for leucine biosynthesis; S. cerevisiae LEU2; yeast auxotrophic marker
   7609..7634    -  promoter       LEU2 promoter (fragment): S. cerevisiae LEU2
   7668..7999    +  rep_origin     f1 ori (fragment) (sequence partly withheld): f1 bacteriophage origin of replication; arrow indicates direction of (+) strand synthesis
   8000..8051    -  misc_feature   bom (fragment): basis of mobility region from pBR322
   8130..8933    -  CDS            URA3: orotidine-5'-phosphate decarboxylase, required for uracil biosynthesis; S. cerevisiae URA3; yeast auxotrophic marker, counterselectable with 5-fluoroorotic acid (5-FOA)
   8934..9149    -  promoter       URA3 promoter: S. cerevisiae URA3
   9157..9206    -  misc_feature   bom (fragment): basis of mobility region from pBR322
   9308..1       -  CDS            rop (fragment) (across the origin): Rop protein, which maintains plasmids at low copy number; rop
