[The description below was written by a language model from this plasmid's Addgene catalogue record and pLannotate feature annotations shown in this document.]
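Description:
pDDGFP-Leu2d-GgKDELR2 R159A is an episomal yeast expression plasmid built on the pDDGFP-Leu2d backbone for galactose-inducible production of a mutant chicken KDEL receptor in Saccharomyces cerevisiae. It is a shuttle vector. In E. coli it replicates at high copy from a ColE1/pUC-type origin and is selected with ampicillin through the bla gene. In yeast it is maintained by the 2μ origin and carries two auxotrophic markers, URA3 with its own promoter and LEU2. The LEU2 coding sequence is preceded by only a short fragment of its promoter, matching the "Leu2d" name. Such promoter-crippled alleles are generally used to drive plasmid copy number up under leucine-free selection. Remnants of the pBluescript-type parent are also annotated, including lac promoter/operator elements, a lacZα fragment, T3 and T7 promoters and an f1 origin split by the LEU2 insertion. These play no role in yeast expression.

The expression cassette runs from the Gal4-regulated GAL1 promoter through the Gallus gallus KDELR2 open reading frame carrying the Arg159Ala substitution to the CYC1 terminator. The insert was introduced by ligation-independent cloning. The receptor is fused at its C terminus to a backbone-encoded TEV protease site, GFP (annotated as GFPmut3) and a His tag, although the TEV site and His tag are not separately annotated in the feature table. In general, a fusion of this kind allows membrane protein expression and integrity to be followed by fluorescence, purification by metal affinity, and later removal of the tag by TEV cleavage. KDELR2 retrieves KDEL-bearing ER-resident proteins from the Golgi in a pH-dependent manner. This point mutant comes from a structural study of that mechanism, though the record does not state the specific role of Arg159.
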