Addgene plasmid #123625: pDDGFP-Leu2d-GgKDELR2 R159A
Purpose: Expresses GgKDELR2 with Arg159Ala mutation in S. cerevisiae cells using Galactose induction, -URA and -Leu selection
Depositing lab: Simon Newstead. Depositing organization: University of Oxford. Publication: Structural basis for pH-dependent retrieval of ER proteins from the Golgi by the KDEL receptor. Brauer P, Parker JL, Gerondopoulos A, Zimmermann I, Seeger MA, Barr FA, Newstead S. Science. 2019 Mar 8;363(6431):1103-1107. doi: 10.1126/science.aaw2859. PubMed 30846601.
Backbone
  Vector backbone: pDDGFP-Leu2d
  Backbone manufacturer: Plasmid #58352
  Vector type: Yeast Expression
Growth in bacteria
  Bacterial resistance: Ampicillin, 100 μg/mL
  Growth temperature: 37°C
  Growth strain: DH5alpha
  Copy number: High Copy
Gene/Insert
  Gene/Insert name: KDELR2
  Species: G. gallus (chicken)
  Insert size (bp): 696
  Mutation: Arg159Ala
  Entrez Gene: KDELR2
  Tag / fusion protein: TEV-GFP-His (C terminal on backbone)
  Cloning method: Ligation Independent Cloning
Terms and licenses: Academic/Nonprofit Terms; Industry Terms: Not Available to Industry
How to cite: pDDGFP-Leu2d-GgKDELR2 R159A was a gift from Simon Newstead (Addgene plasmid # 123625 ; http://n2t.net/addgene:123625 ; RRID:Addgene_123625)
